>Addgene plasmid #84578 | pUS116 | depositor full sequence | sequence record 389132 | full plasmid sequence
CGGACCGCTACCGGACAGCGAGGTCCGCGCCATCGCCAACAGCATTTGGCGTTGGATCACAACCAAGTCG
CGCATTTGGGCGGACGGGATCGTGGTCTACGAGGCCACACTCAGTGCGCGCCAGTCGGCCATCTCGCGGA
AGGGCGCAGCAGCGCGCACGGCGGCGAGCACAGTTGCGCGGCGCGCAAAGTCCGCGTCAGCCATGGAGGC
ATTGCTATGAGCGACGGCTACAGCGACGGCTACAACCGGCAGCCGACTGTCCGCAAAAAGCGGCGCGTGA
CCGCCGCCGAAGGCGCTCGAATCACCGGACTATCCGAACGCCACGTCGTCCGGCTCGTGGCGCAGGAACG
CAGCGAGTGGCTCGCCGAGCAGGCTGCACGCCGCGAACGCATCCGCGCCTATCACGACGACGAGGGCCAC
TCTTGGCCGCAAACGGCCAAACATTTCGGGCTGCATCTGGACACCGTTAAGCGACTCGGCTATCGGGCGA
GGAAAGAGCGTGCGGCAGAACAGGAAGCGGCTCAAAAGGCCCACAACGAAGCCGACAATCCACCGCTGTT
CTAACGCAATTGGGGAGCGGGTGTCGCGGGGGTTCCGTGGGGGGTTCCGTTGCAACGGGTCGGACAGGTA
AAAGTCCTGGTAGACGCTAGTTTTCTGGTTTGGGCCATGCCTGTCTCGTTGCGTGTTTCGTTGCGCCCGT
TTTGAATACCAGCCAGACGAGACGGGGTTCTACGAATCTTGGTCGATACCAAGCCATTTCCGCTGAATAT
CGGGGAGCTCACCGCCAGAATCGGTGGTTGTGGTGATGTACGTGGCGAACTCCGTTGTAGTGCCTGTGGT
GGCATCCGTGGCGCGGCCGCGGTACCAGATCTTTAAATCTAGATAAAGAAGTGACGCGGTCTCAAGCGTC
GAGCGTCGCCAGCGTGTCGAGGATGTCGAAGTCGTAGCCGTCGGCGCTGGCGATGTAGACCTGCTGGTCG
AATTGACTGTCGCGCATACACATCGGGCCCCGGGGCCCGTCGAACCCGACATCGTGCGCGGATGCCATCA
GGTCCGGTATCTCGGGGGAGTGGGCCCGCTGGAAGATGGCCTCGAGCGCAAGCAGACCCTCGTAACAGGA
TTCGGCCATCGCGTTGAGCGGTGGCGCGTCGGCGCCGTAGCGGGCGACGTAGCTGCCCATCAGGTCCATG
GCACCCGCGGTGGCCAGTGAACTGAAGTACGCCGCGGCGACATAGAGGTTTTCGGTGGAGCCGGCGCCGC
TGGCCAGCAGCATGTTCTCCTCCATCAGCGGGCTGAACCGCGCCATGCGGTCGTGCCCGCCGGCGCGCGC
GAACTCGCGGTTGAACAACACGGCGTCCTGGCCGACGAGCAGCATCAACACGGCCTGCGCCCCCGACGCG
ATGGCCTTGCGGACAGGTGCGCGGAAATCGTCGGTGCCGTACGGGACGTAGATCTCCCGTCTGAGCTCGA
GGTCCAGATCTCGGCAGTACGCGCGGGCGGCCGCGGCGGAACGGCGCGGCCAGATGTAGTCATCGCCGAC
CAGGCACCAGGACCGGATGCCGAAGTGGTCGCGCAGCCAGGCGAGCGCGGGCGCGATCTGGATCTGCGGT
GTCTCGCCTGTGCAGAACACGCCCGGTGTGCGTTCACCGCCCTCGTACAACGAGGTGTAGACGTACGGGA
TGCGGTCGCGGACCACCGGGGAGATGCGGTTGCGCACGGCCGAGATGTGCCAGCCGGTCACGGCGTCGAG
ACCGTGACCTCGCAACCGGTCGGCGACGGTCCGGGCGACGTCGTCGCCGGGCGCTCCGCCGTCGAGCACC
TCGATGGTGACCTTGCGGCCCTGCAGGCCGCCTCGGTCGTTGACCTCCTTGGCCGCGAGCTCGGCCACGG
CCTCGCACGAAGGCGCGAAGATTCCCGCTGGCCCTTGAAGCGGAATCACCAGCCCGACGCGGAACTCAAC
CTCGCCGTCCTGCACTCCAGATCACCGTCGATCCCGTGTAGTCTGCGCTTCAAAGCTTTCTAGCAGAAAT
AATTCATTCTGAACAGACCCCGCCGTCGACACGAGGAGACACCCACCATGGCCGCCGGACAGCAGCGCCG
CCCCAACCTCCTGCTGCCGTTGGTGCGTCTGACCCACCTCGCGGAGTCGGCGATCGAACGCGTGCTCGCG
GACTCGTCGCTCAAGATCGAGGACTGGCGCGTGCTCGACGAGTTGGCCGGACGGCGCACCGTGCCCATGA
GCGATCTCGCGCAGGCCACGCTGATCACGGGTCCGACTCTCACCAGAACCGTCGATCGCCTTGTGTCGCA
AGGGATCATCTACCGGACTGCCGATCTGCATGACCGCCGGCGGGTGCTCGTGGCGTTGACCCCGCGGGGG
CGGACGCTGCGCAACCGCCTGGTGGACGCGGTAGCCGAGGCCGAGTGTGCGGCTTTTGAATCGTGCGGGC
TGGACGTCGACCAGTTGCGCGAACTCGTCGACACCACCTCGAATTTGACTTCGTAACCACCCGCGCCCGG
CGCGGGCGTTCACCCTTGACTTTTATTTTCATCTGGATATATTTCGGGTGAATGGAAAGGGGTGACCATG
CCGACCTACACATTCCGTTGTTCCCACTGCGGTCCCTTCGATCTCACCTGCGCGATCTCCGAGCGCGATG
CGGCGGCGACCTGTCCGGAGTGCCGGACGCCGGCGCGCCGGGTCTTCGGTTCGGTAGGGCTGACGACATT
CACCGCGGGACATCACCGCGCATTCGACGCGGCGTCCGCGAGCGCCGAAAGTCCCACGGTGGTGAAGTCG
ATTCCCGCAGGCGCGGACCGCCCGCGGGCCCCGCGCCGCAATCCCGGTCTACCGAGTCTGCCGAGGTACT
AGCGACATGGGTGGCGTCGGGCTCTTCTACGTGGGTGCGGTGCTCATCATCGACGGGCTGATGCTGCTGG
GCCGCATCAGCCCACGAGGCGCAACACCGCTGAACTTCTTCGTCGGCGGACTGCAGGTGGTGACGCCTAC
GGTGCTGATCCTGCAGTCCGGCGGAGACGCGGCCGTGATCTTCGCGGCCTCCGGGCTCTACCTGTTCGGC
TTCACCTACCTGTGGGTGGCCATCAACAACGTGACCGACTGGGACGGAGAAGGTCTCGGATGGTTCTCGC
TGTTCGTCGCGATCGCCGCACTCGGCTACTCGTGGCACGCGTTCACCGCCGAGGCCGACCCGGCGTTCGG
GGTGATCTGGCTGCTGTGGGCAGTGCTGTGGTTCATGCTGTTCCTGCTGCTCGGCCTGGGGCACGACGCA
CTGGGGCCCGCCGTCGGGTTCGTCGCGGTGGCCGAAGGCGTGATCACCGCCGCCGTGCCGGCCTTCCTGA
TCGTGTCGGGCAACTGGGAAACCGGCCCGCTCCCCGCCGCGGTCATCGCCGTGATCGGTTTTGCCGCAGT
TGTTCTCGCATACCCCATCGGGCGCCGTCTCGCAGCGCCGTCAGTCACCAACCCTCCACCGGCCGCGCTC
GCGGCCACCACCCGATAAGAGAAAGGGAGTCCACATATGTAACGGATCCAGCTGCAGAATTCGCTAGCCA
CCTGACGTCGGGGGGGGGGAAAGCCACGTTGTGTCTCAAAATCTCTGATGTTACATTGCACAAGATAAAA
ATATATCATCATGAACAATAAAACTGTCTGCTTACATAAACAGTAATACAAGGGGTGTTATGAGCCATAT
TCAACGGGAAACGTCTTGCTCGAGGCCGCGATTAAATTCCAACATGGATGCTGATTTATATGGGTATAAA
TGGGCTCGCGATAATGTCGGGCAATCAGGTGCGACAATCTATCGCTTGTATGGGAAGCCCCATGCGCCAG
AGTTGTTTCTGAAACATGGCAAAGGTAGCGTTGCCAATGATGTTACAGATGAGATGGTCAGACTAAACTG
GCTGACGGAATTTATGCCTCTTCCGACCATCAAGCATTTTATCCGTACTCCTGATGATGCATGGTTACTC
ACCACTGCGATCCCCGGGAAAACAGCATTCCAGGTATTAGAAGAATATCCTGATTCAGGTGAAAATATTG
TTGATGCGCTGGCAGTGTTCCTGCGCCGGTTGCATTCGATTCCTGTTTGTAATTGTCCTTTTAACAGCGA
TCGCGTATTTCGTCTCGCTCAGGCGCAATCACGAATGAATAACGGTTTGGTTGATGCGAGTGATTTTGAT
GACGAGCGTAATGGCTGGCCTGTTGAACAAGTCTGGAAAGAAATGCATAATCTTTTGCCATTCTCACCGG
ATTCAGTCGTCACTCATGGTGATTTCTCACTTGATAACCTTATTTTTGACGAGGGGAAATTAATAGGTTG
TATTGATGTTGGACGAGTCGGAATCGCAGACCGATACCAGGATCTTGCCATCCTATGGAACTGCCTCGGT
GAGTTTTCTCCTTCATTACAGAAACGGCTTTTTCAAAAATATGGTATTGATAATCCTGATATGAATAAAT
TGCAGTTTCATTTGATGCTCGATGAGTTTTTCTAATCAGAATTGGTTAATTGGTTGTAACACTGGCAGAG
CATTACGCTGACTTGACGGGACGGCGGCTTTGTTGAATAAATCGAACTTTTGCTGAGTTGAAGGATCAGA
TCACGCATCTTCCCGACAACGCAGACCGTTCCGTGGCAAAGCAAAAGTTCAAAATCACCAACTGGTCCAC
CTACAACAAAGCTCTCACCAACCGTGGCTCCCTCACTTTCTGGCTGGATGATGGGGCGATTCAGGCCTGG
TATGAGTCAGCAACACCTTCTTCACGAGGCAGACCTCACTAGTTCCATGAGCGTCAGACCCCGTAGAAAA
GATCAAAGGATCTTCTTGAGATCCTTTTTTTCTGCGCGTAATCTGCTGCTTGCAAACAAAAAAACCACCG
CTACCAGCGGTGGTTTGTTTGCCGGATCAAGAGCTACCAACTCTTTTTCCGAAGGTAACTGGCTTCAGCA
GAGCGCAGATACCAAATACTGTCCTTCTAGTGTAGCCGTAGTTAGGCCACCACTTCAAGAACTCTGTAGC
ACCGCCTACATACCTCGCTCTGCTAATCCTGTTACCAGTGGCTGCTGCCAGTGGCGATAAGTCGTGTCTT
ACCGGGTTGGACTCAAGACGATAGTTACCGGATAAGGCGCAGCGGTCGGGCTGAACGGGGGGTTCGTGCA
CACAGCCCAGCTTGGAGCGAACGACCTACACCGAACTGAGATACCTACAGCGTGAGCTATGAGAAAGCGC
CACGCTTCCCGAGGGGAGAAAGGCGGACAGGTATCCGGTAAGCGGCAGGGTCGGAACAGGAGAGCGCACG
AGGGAGCTTCCAGGGGGAAACGCCTGGTATCTTTATAGTCCTGTCGGGTTTCGCCACCTCTGACTTGAGC
GTCGATTTTTGTGATGCTCGTCAGGGGGGCGGAGCCTATGGAAAAACGCCAGCAACGCGGCCTTTTTACG
GTTCCTGGCCTTTTGCTGGCCTTTTGCTCACATGTTCTTTCCTGCGTTATCCCCTGATTCTGTGGATAAC
CGTATTACCGCCTTTGAGTGAGCTGATACCGCTCGCCGCAGCCGAACGACCGAGCGCAACGCGTGAGCCC
ACCAGCTCCGTAAGTTCGGGCGCTGTGTGGCTCGTACCCGCGCATTCAGGCGGCAGGGGGTCTAACGGGT
CTAAGGCGGCGTGTACGGCCGCCACAGCGGCTCTCAGCGGCCCGGAAACGTCCTCGAAACGACGCATGTG
TTCCTCCTGGTTGGTACAGGTGGTTGGGGGTGCTCGGCTGTCGCTGGTGTTCCACCACCAGGGCTCGACG
GGAGAGCGGGGGAGTGTGCAGTTGTGGGGTGGCCCCTCAGCGAAATATCTGACTTGGAGCTCGTGTCGGA
CCATACACCGGTGATTAATCGTGGTCTACTACCAAGCGTGAGCCACGTCGCCGACGAATTTGAGCAGCTC
TGGCTGCCGTACTGGCCGCTGGCAAGCGACGATCTGCTCGAGGGGATCTACCGCCAAAGCCGCGCGTCGG
CCCTAGGCCGCCGGTACATCGAGGCGAACCCAACAGCGCTGGCAAACCTGCTGGTCGTGGACGTAGACCA
TCCAGACGCAGCGCTCCGAGCGCTCAGCGCCCGGGGGTCCCATCCGCTGCCCAACGCGATCGTGGGCAAT
CGCGCCAACGGCCACGCACACGCAGTGTGGGCACTCAACGCCCCTGTTCCACGCACCGAATACGCGCGGC
GTAAGCCGCTCGCATACATGGCGGCGTGCGCCGAAGGCCTTCGGCGCGCCGTCGATGGCGACCGCAGTTA
CTCAGGCCTCATGACCAAAAACCCCGGCCACATCGCCTGGGAAACGGAATGGCTCCACTCAGATCTCTAC
ACACTCAGCCACATCGAGGCCGAGCTCGGCGCGAACATGCCACCGCCGCGCTGGCGTCAGCAGACCACGT
ACAAAGCGGCTCCGACGCCGCTAGGGCGGAATTGCGCACTGTTCGATTCCGTCAGGTTGTGGGCCTATCG
TCCCGCCCTCATGCGGATCTACCTGCCGACCCGGAACGTGGACGGACTCGGCCGCGCGATCTATGCCGAG
TGCCACGCGCGAAACGCCGAATTTCCGTGCAACGACGTGTGTCC
Features (pLannotate 1.2.2; 4 found; start..end, strand, type, name):
   2877..3515    +  CDS            AMIS_MYCSM: Protein inferred from homology: Swiss-Prot protein existence level 3. Possible transporter that might be responsible for the adsorption of amidase substrates or release of their hydrolysis products. From Mycolicibacterium smegmatis (Mycobacterium smegmatis).
   3700..4515    +  CDS            KanR: aminoglycoside phosphotransferase; aph(3')-Ia; confers resistance to kanamycin in bacteria or G418 (Geneticin®) in eukaryotes
   4656..4799    +  CDS            TRA2_ECOLX (fragment): Protein predicted: Swiss-Prot protein existence level 4. Required for transposition of transposon Tn903. From Escherichia coli.
   4846..5434    +  rep_origin     ori: high-copy-number ColE1/pMB1/pBR322/pUC origin of replication
