[The description below was written by a language model from this plasmid's Addgene catalogue record and pLannotate feature annotations shown in this document.]
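Description:
pUS116 is an empty-backbone E. coli/Mycobacterium shuttle and expression vector of about 6.6 kb, classed as a bacterial expression plasmid. It is maintained at high copy number in E. coli through a ColE1/pUC-type origin and, according to the depositor, at low copy number in Mycobacterium. The mycobacterial replicon itself is not picked up in the automated feature table, which annotates only four elements and leaves a large part of the sequence undescribed. Selection in both hosts relies on a kanamycin resistance gene, aph(3')-Ia encoding an aminoglycoside phosphotransferase. It is followed by a short fragment of a Tn903 transposition gene, most likely a remnant of the transposon from which the marker was originally taken.

There is no insert. Genes are cloned into a multiple cloning site with unique NdeI, BamHI, PvuII, EcoRI and NheI sites, where they come under acetamide-inducible control in Mycobacterium. The annotated amiS coding sequence from Mycolicibacterium smegmatis, a putative transporter associated with the amidase system, is consistent with the presence of the acetamidase regulatory region that underlies this induction, although the promoter and regulator genes are not individually annotated. The depositor notes that this induction system does not function in E. coli, so that host serves only for cloning and propagation. The plasmid was made by deleting the recombineering genes from pJV53 to regenerate a basic shuttle/expression vector, and it is described as equivalent to pLAM12. It is suited to inducible expression of cloned genes in mycobacteria.
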