Addgene plasmid #84578: pUS116
Purpose: (Empty Backbone) Shuttle and expression vector. Replicates in E.coli and Mycobacterium. Gives acetamide-inducible gene expression in Mycobacterium.
Depositing lab: Nicholas Coleman. Depositing organization: University of Sydney.
Backbone
  Vector backbone: pUS116
  Vector type: Bacterial Expression
Growth in bacteria
  Bacterial resistance: Kanamycin, 50 μg/mL
  Growth temperature: 37°C
  Growth strain: DH5alpha
  Copy number: High Copy
Gene/Insert
  Gene/Insert name: None
Terms and licenses: Academic/Nonprofit Terms; Industry Terms
Depositor comments: pUS116 is an E.coli/Mycobacterium shuttle vector, with high copy number in E.coli and low copy number in Mycobacterium. The plasmid has unique NdeI, BamHI, PvuII, EcoRI, NheI sites for cloning, and genes cloned at this MCS can be expressed via acetamide induction in Mycobacterium, but this system doesnt work in E.coli. This plasmid was made by deletion of the recombineering genes from pJV53 (see van Kessel and Hatfull, 2007), to re-forma basic shuttle/expression vector. pUS116 is equivalent to vector pLAM12.
How to cite: pUS116 was a gift from Nicholas Coleman (Addgene plasmid # 84578 ; http://n2t.net/addgene:84578 ; RRID:Addgene_84578)
