>Addgene plasmid #84578 | pUS116 | addgene partial sequence | sequence record 163420 | KanR2-F 5'-GAACTGCCTCGGTGAGTTTT-3'
AACGGCTTTTTCAAAAATATGGTATTGATAATCCTGATATGAATAAATTGCAGTTTCATTTGATGCTCGA
TGAGTTTTTCTAATCAGAATTGGTTAATTGGTTGTAACACTGGCAGAGCATTACGCTGACTTGACGGGAC
GGCGGCTTTGTTGAATAAATCGAACTTTTGCTGAGTTGAAGGATCAGATCACGCATCTTCCCGACAACGC
AGACCGTTCCGTGGCAAAGCAAAAGTTCAAAATCACCAACTGGTCCACCTACAACAAAGCTCTCACCAAC
CGTGGCTCCCTCACTTTCTGGCTGGATGATGGGGCGATTCAGGCCTGGTATGAGTCAGCAACACCTTCTT
CACGAGGCAGACCTCACTAGTTCCATGAGCGTCAGACCCCGTAGAAAAGATCAAAGGATCTTCTTGAGAT
CCTTTTTTTCTGCGCGTAATCTGCTGCTTGCAAACAAAAAAACCACCGCTACCAGCGGTGGTTTGTTTGC
CGGATCAAGAGCTACCAACTCTTTTTCCGAAGGTAACTGGCTTCAGCAGAGCGCAGATACCAAATACTGT
CCTTCTAGTGTAGCCGTAGTTAGGCCACCACTTCAAGAACTCTGTAGCACCGCCTACATACCTCGCTCTG
CTAATCCTGTTACCAGTGGCTGCTGCCAGTGGCGATAAGTCGTGTCTTACCGGGTTGGACTCAAGACGAT
AGTTACCGGATAAGGCGCAGCGGTCGGGCTGAACGGGGGGTTCGTGCACACAGCCCAGCTTGGAGCGAAC
GACCTACACCGAACTGAGATACCTACAGCGTGAGCTATGAGAAAGCGCCACGCTTCCCGAGGGGAGAAAG
GCGGACAGGTATCCGGTAAGCGGCAGGGTCGGAACAGGAGAGCGCACGAGGGAGCTTCCAGGGGGAAACG
CCTGGTATCTTTATAGTCCTGTCGGGTTTCGCCACCTCTGACTTGAGCGTCGATTTTTGTGATGCTCGTC
AGGGGGG
