>Addgene plasmid #84578 | pUS116 | addgene partial sequence | sequence record 163421 | Kan-R 5'-ATCGCGAGCCCATTTATACC-3'
TCCATGTTGGAATTTAATCGCGGCCTCGAGCAAGACGTTTCCCGTTGAATATGGCTCATAACACCCCTTG
TATTACTGTTTATGTAAGCAGACAGTTTTATTGTTCATGATGATATATTTTTATCTTGTGCAATGTAACA
TCAGAGATTTTGAGACACAACGTGGCTTTCCCCCCCCCCCGACGTCAGGTGGCTAGCGAATTCTGCAGCT
GGATCCGTTACATATGTGGACTCCCTTTCTCTTATCGGGTGGTGGCCGCGAGCGCGGCCGGTGGAGGGTT
GGTGACTGACGGCGCTGCGAGACGGCGCCCGATGGGGTATGCGAGAACAACTGCGGCAAAACCGATCACG
GCGATGACCGCGGCGGGGAGCGGGCCGGTTTCCCAGTTGCCCGACACGATCAGGAAGGCCGGCACGGCGG
CGGTGATCACGCCTTCGGCCACCGCGACGAACCCGACGGCGGGCCCCAGTGCGTCGTGCCCCAGGCCGAG
CAGCAGGAACAGCATGAACCACAGCACTGCCCACAGCAGCCAGATCACCCCGAACGCCGGGTCGGCCTCG
GCGGTGAACGCGTGCCACGAGTAGCCGAGTGCGGCGATCGCGACGAACAGCGAGAACCATCCGAGACCTT
CTCCGTCCCAGTCGGTCACGTTGTTGATGGCCACCCACAGGTAGGTGAAGCCGAACAGGTAGAGCCCGGA
GGCCGCGAAGATCACGGCCGCGTCTCCGCCGGACTGCAGGATCAGCACCGTAGGCGTCACCACCTGCAGT
CCGCCGACGAAGAAGTTCAGCGGTGTTGCGCCTCGTGGGCTGATGC
