>Addgene plasmid #84578 | pUS116 | addgene partial sequence | sequence record 164760 | oriM-F 5'-tcgttgcgtccgttttgaat-3'
CGAATCTTGGTCGATACCAAGCCATTTCCGCTGAATATCGGGGAGCTCACCGCCAGAATCGGTGGTTGTG
GTGATGTACGTGGCGAACTCCGTTGTAGTGCCTGTGGTGGCATCCGTGGCGCGGCCGCGGTACCAGATCT
TTAAATCTAGATAAAGAAGTGACGCGGTCTCAAGCGTCGAGCGTCGCCAGCGTGTCGAGGATGTCGAAGT
CGTAGCCGTCGGCGCTGGCGATGTAGACCTGCTGGTCGAATTGACTGTCGCGCATACACATCGGGCCCCG
GGGCCCGTCGAACCCGACATCGTGCGCGGATGCCATCAGGTCCGGTATCTCGGGGGAGTGGGCCCGCTGG
AAGATGGCCTCGAGCGCAAGCAGACCCTCGTAACAGGATTCGGCCATCGCGTTGAGCGGTGGCGCGTCGG
CGCCGTAGCGGGCGACGTAGCTGCCCATCAGGTCCATGGCACCCGCGGTGGCCAGTGAACTGAAGTACGC
CGCGGCGACATAGAGGTTTTCGGTGGAGCCGGCGCCGCTGGCCAGCAGCATGTTCTCCTCCATCAGCGGG
CTGAACCGCGCCATGCGGTCGTGCCCGCCGGCGCGCGCGAACTCGCGGTTGAACAACACGGCGTCCTGGC
CGACGAGCAGCATCAACACGGCCTGCGCCCCCGACGCGATGGCCTTGCGGACAGGTGCGCGGAAATCGTC
GGTGCCGTACGGGACGTAGATCTCCCGTCTGAGCTCGAGGTCCAGATCTCGGCAGTACGCGCGGGCGGCC
GCGGCGGAACGGCGCGGCCAGATGTAGTCATCGCCGACCAGGCACCAGGACCGGATGCCGAAGTGGTCGC
GCAGCCAGGCGAGCGCGGGCGCGATCTGGATCTGCGGTGTCTCGCCTGTGCAGAACACGCCCGGTGTGCG
TTCACCGCCCTCGTACA
